Addgene plasmid #107414: pET28a-KIRIN1
Purpose: Bacterial Expression plasmid for potassium ion ratiometric indicator KIRIN1
Depositing lab: Robert Campbell. Depositing organization: University of Alberta. Publication: Genetically encoded fluorescent indicators for imaging intracellular potassium ion concentration. Shen Y, Wu SY, Rancic V, Aggarwal A, Qian Y, Miyashita SI, Ballanyi K, Campbell RE, Dong M. Commun Biol. 2019 Jan 14;2:18. doi: 10.1038/s42003-018-0269-2. eCollection 2019. PubMed 30652129.
Backbone
  Vector backbone: pET28a
  Vector type: Bacterial Expression
Growth in bacteria
  Bacterial resistance: Kanamycin, 50 μg/mL
  Growth temperature: 37°C
  Growth strain: DH5alpha
  Copy number: Unknown
Gene/Insert
  Gene/Insert name: KIRIN1 (alt name: KCY1)
  Species: Synthetic
  Insert size (bp): 1878
  Cloning method: Restriction Enzyme; 5′ cloning site NheI (not destroyed); 3′ cloning site XhoI (not destroyed)
  Sequencing primers: 5′ TAATACGACTCACTATAGGG
Terms and licenses: Academic/Nonprofit Terms; Industry Terms: Not Available to Industry
Depositor comments: Please visit https://www.biorxiv.org/content/early/2018/01/26/254383 for bioRxiv preprint.
How to cite: pET28a-KIRIN1 was a gift from Robert Campbell (Addgene plasmid # 107414 ; http://n2t.net/addgene:107414 ; RRID:Addgene_107414)
