[The description below was written by a language model from this plasmid's Addgene catalogue record and pLannotate feature annotations shown in this document.]
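Description:
pET28a-KIRIN1 is a 7,179 nt bacterial expression plasmid built on the pET28a backbone for producing KIRIN1 (also called KCY1), a synthetic, genetically encoded ratiometric fluorescent indicator for potassium ions. The plasmid is maintained through a ColE1/pBR322-type origin accompanied by the bom region and the rop gene, which moderates copy number, and it is selected with kanamycin via an aminoglycoside phosphotransferase gene. An f1 origin is also present, and short tetracycline-resistance fragments and similar hits in the feature table appear to be backbone remnants rather than functional markers.

The 1,878 bp insert was cloned between NheI and XhoI sites, both retained. Annotation shows it to be a three-part fusion: the cyan fluorescent protein mCerulean3, followed by the Escherichia coli potassium binding protein Kbp, followed by a GFP-family domain that the automated annotation matches as a cEGFP fragment. Kbp binds a single K+ ion with a large conformational change, so placing it between two spectrally distinct fluorescent proteins is consistent with a FRET-style design in which potassium binding alters the ratio of the two emissions, although the record itself describes the sensor only as ratiometric. Expression is driven by the T7 promoter under lac operator control, with the T7 gene 10 ribosome binding site and the T7 terminator. The plasmid-borne lacI keeps transcription repressed until IPTG induction in a host supplying T7 RNA polymerase. An upstream histidine tag and thrombin cleavage site precede the sensor, and a histidine-tag sequence is also annotated downstream of the insert; whether the latter is translated is not stated. The construct is suited to producing and affinity-purifying the indicator protein for in vitro characterization.
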