Features (pLannotate 1.2.2; 23 found; start..end, strand, type, name):
     50..68      +  promoter       T7 promoter: promoter for bacteriophage T7 RNA polymerase
     69..93      +  protein_bind   lac operator: The lac repressor binds to the lac operator to inhibit transcription in E. coli. This inhibition can be relieved by adding lactose or isopropyl-β-D-thiogalactopyranoside (IPTG). lac repressor encoded by lacI
    108..130     +  RBS            RBS: efficient ribosome binding site from bacteriophage T7 gene 10 (Olins and Rangwala, 1989)
    149..165     +  CDS            capTEV™ (fragment): composite tag for in vivo biotinylation, TEV protease cleavage, and 6xHis tagging
    176..193     +  CDS            thrombin site: thrombin recognition and cleavage site
    206..889     +  CDS            mCerulean3: mCerulean3 is a basic (constitutively fluorescent) cyan fluorescent protein published in 2011, derived from Aequorea victoria. It is reported to be a somewhat slowly-maturing monomer with very low acid sensitivity.
    893..1336    +  CDS            kbp: KBP_ECOLI - Also known as ygaU, yzzM. Experimental evidence at protein level: Swiss-Prot protein existence level 1. Highly specific potassium binding protein that is required for normal growth in the presence of high levels of external K(+). May act as a sensor of cytoplasmic K(+) concentration. Binds a single K(+) ion, which induces a large conformational change. Can also bind the larger alkali metal ions Rb(+) and Cs(+), and NH(4)(+) (PubMed:27112601). May be involved in the regulation of peptidoglycan cross-linking (PubMed:25422305). From Escherichia coli (strain K12).
   1349..1996    +  CDS            cEGFP (fragment): cEGFP is a basic (constitutively fluorescent) green fluorescent protein published in 2008, derived from Aequorea victoria.
   2093..2110    +  CDS            9xHis (fragment): 9xHis affinity tag
   2120..2169    +  CDS            SET1 (fragment): solubility-enhancement tag derived from T7 phage gene 10B
   2177..2224    +  terminator     T7 terminator: transcription terminator for bacteriophage T7 RNA polymerase
   2261..2689    +  rep_origin     f1 ori (sequence partly withheld): f1 bacteriophage origin of replication; arrow indicates direction of (+) strand synthesis
   2742..2799    +  promoter       AmpR promoter (fragment): bla
   2808..3623    -  CDS            KanR: aminoglycoside phosphotransferase; aph(3')-Ia; confers resistance to kanamycin in bacteria or G418 (Geneticin®) in eukaryotes
   3745..4333    +  rep_origin     ori: high-copy-number ColE1/pMB1/pBR322/pUC origin of replication
   4519..4658    -  misc_feature   bom: basis of mobility region from pBR322
   4760..4951    -  CDS            rop: Rop protein, which maintains plasmids at low copy number; rop
   4968..5348    +  CDS            YPB1_ECOLX: Protein predicted: Swiss-Prot protein existence level 4. From Escherichia coli.
   5420..5711    -  CDS            TcR (fragment): tetracycline efflux protein; tet; confers resistance to tetracycline
   5726..5747    -  protein_bind   CAP binding site: CAP binding activates transcription in the presence of cAMP. E. coli catabolite activator protein
   5760..6842    -  CDS            lacI: lac repressor; lacI; The lac repressor binds to the lac operator to inhibit transcription in E. coli. This inhibition can be relieved by adding lactose or isopropyl-β-D-thiogalactopyranoside (IPTG).
   6843..6920    -  promoter       lacI promoter: lacI
   6928..28      -  CDS            TcR (fragment) (across the origin): tetracycline efflux protein; tet; confers resistance to tetracycline
>Addgene plasmid #107414 | pET28a-KIRIN1 | addgene full sequence | sequence record 207312 | Addgene NGS Result
GGCCACGATGCGTCCGGCGTAGAGGATCGAGATCTCGATCCCGCGAAATTAATACGACTCACTATAGGGG
AATTGTGAGCGGATAACAATTCCCCTCTAGAAATAATTTTGTTTAACTTTAAGAAGGAGATATACCATGG
GCAGCAGCCATCATCATCATCATCACAGCAGCGGCCTGGTGCCGCGCGGCAGCCATATGGCTAGCATGGT
GAGCAAGGGCGAGGAGCTGTTCACCGGGGTGGTGCCCATCCTGGTCGAGCTGGACGGCGACGTAAACGGC
CACAAGTTCAGCGTGTCCGGCGAGGGCGAGGGCGATGCCACCTACGGCAAGCTGACCCTGAAGTTCATCT
GCACCACCGGCAAGCTGCCCGTGCCCTGGCCCACCCTCGTGACCACCCTGAGCTGGGGCGTGCAGTGCTT
CGCCCGCTACCCCGACCACATGAAGCAGCACGACTTCTTCAAGTCCGCCATGCCCGAAGGCTACGTCCAG
GAGCGCACCATCTTCTTCAAGGACGACGGCAACTACAAGACCCGCGCCGAGGTGAAGTTCGAGGGCGACA
CCCTGGTGAACCGCATCGAGCTGAAGGGCATCGACTTCAAGGAGGACGGCAACATCCTGGGGCACAAGCT
GGAGTACAACGCCATCCACGGCAACGTCTATATCACCGCCGACAAGCAGAAGAACGGCATCAAGGCCAAC
TTCGGCCTCAACTGCAACATCGAGGACGGCAGCGTGCAGCTCGCCGACCACTACCAGCAGAACACCCCCA
TCGGCGACGGCCCCGTGCTGCTGCCCGACAACCACTACCTGAGCACCCAGTCCAAGCTGAGCAAAGACCC
CAACGAGAAGCGCGATCACATGGTCCTGCTGGAGTTCGTGACCGCGGCCGCAGGCCTGTTCAACTTCGTG
AAGGACGCCGGCGAGAAGCTGTGGGATGCCGTGACAGGCCAGCACGACAAGGACGACCAGGCCAAGAAGG
TGCAGGAACACCTGAACAAGACCGGCATCCCCGACGCCGACAAAGTGAACATCCAGATCGCCGACGGCAA
GGCCACAGTGACAGGCGACGGACTGAGCCAGGAAGCCAAAGAAAAGATCCTGGTGGCCGTGGGCAACATC
AGCGGAATCGCCAGCGTGGACGATCAAGTGAAAACCGCCACCCCTGCCACCGCCAGCCAGTTCTACACAG
TGAAGTCCGGCGACACCCTGAGCGCCATCAGCAAACAGGTGTACGGCAACGCCAACCTGTACAACAAGAT
TTTCGAGGCCAACAAGCCCATGCTGAAGTCCCCCGACAAAATCTACCCCGGCCAGGTGCTGAGAATCCCC
GAGGAACTGGAGCTCATGGGTGGGGTCCAGCTTGCAGATCACTACCAGCAGAATACTCCGATCGGGGATG
GGCCGGTTCTCCTGCCTGACAACCACTACCTGTCATACCAGTCCAAGCTGTCCAAAGATCCTAATGAAAA
GCGGGATCACATGGTCCTGCTGGAATTTGTCACCGCCGCCGGAATCACTCTCGGAATGGACGAGCTGTAC
AAAGGTGGGACCGGGGGATCTATGGTGAGCAAGGGCGAAGAATTGTTCACTGGTGTAGTCCCTATTTTGG
TGGAACTGGATGGGGATGTCAACGGTCATAAATTCAGCGTGCGAGGGGAGGGTGAGGGGGACGCAACTAA
TGGCAAATTGACACTCAAGCTCATCTGCACAACGGGGAAACTGCCCGTGCCGTGGCCCACACTCGTTACT
ACTCTAGGATATGGCCTTATGTGTTTCGCCCGCTACCCAGACCACATGAAACAACACGATTTCTTTAAAT
CAGCCATGCCAGAGGGGTACGTCCAGGAGAGAACTATCTTCTTCAAGGACGATGGTAATTACAAGACTAG
GGCCGAGGTGAAATTCGAAGGGGATACACTTGTCAACCGAATCGAGCTGAAGGGAATCGACTTTAAGGAG
GACGGAAACATACTCGGGCATAAGTTGGAATACAACTACAACAGTCACAATGTTTACATCACAGCCGATA
AGCAAAAGAACGGCATTAAGGCTAATTTTAAGATCCGTCACAACATTGAGGATTAACTCGAGCACCACCA
CCACCACCACTGAGATCCGGCTGCTAACAAAGCCCGAAAGGAAGCTGAGTTGGCTGCTGCCACCGCTGAG
CAATAACTAGCATAACCCCTTGGGGCCTCTAAACGGGTCTTGAGGGGTTTTTTGCTGAAAGGAGGAACTA
TATCCGGATTGGCGAATGGG
[124 nt withheld, positions 2261-2384]
C
[91 nt withheld, positions 2386-2476]
A
[49 nt withheld, positions 2478-2526]
CCTTTGACGTTGGAGTCCACGTTCTTT
[37 nt withheld, positions 2554-2590]
ACCCTATCTCGGTCTATTCTTTTGATTTATAAGGGATTTTGCCGATTTCGGCCTATTGGTTAAAAAATGA
GCTGATTTAACAAAAATTTAACGCGAATTTTAACAAAATATTAACGCTTACAATTTAGGTGGCACTTTTC
GGGGAAATGTGCGCGGAACCCCTATTTGTTTATTTTTCTAAATACATTCAAATATGTATCCGCTCATGAA
TTAATTCTTAGAAAAACTCATCGAGCATCAAATGAAACTGCAATTTATTCATATCAGGATTATCAATACC
ATATTTTTGAAAAAGCCGTTTCTGTAATGAAGGAGAAAACTCACCGAGGCAGTTCCATAGGATGGCAAGA
TCCTGGTATCGGTCTGCGATTCCGACTCGTCCAACATCAATACAACCTATTAATTTCCCCTCGTCAAAAA
TAAGGTTATCAAGTGAGAAATCACCATGAGTGACGACTGAATCCGGTGAGAATGGCAAAAGTTTATGCAT
TTCTTTCCAGACTTGTTCAACAGGCCAGCCATTACGCTCGTCATCAAAATCACTCGCATCAACCAAACCG
TTATTCATTCGTGATTGCGCCTGAGCGAGACGAAATACGCGATCGCTGTTAAAAGGACAATTACAAACAG
GAATCGAATGCAACCGGCGCAGGAACACTGCCAGCGCATCAACAATATTTTCACCTGAATCAGGATATTC
TTCTAATACCTGGAATGCTGTTTTCCCGGGGATCGCAGTGGTGAGTAACCATGCATCATCAGGAGTACGG
ATAAAATGCTTGATGGTCGGAAGAGGCATAAATTCCGTCAGCCAGTTTAGTCTGACCATCTCATCTGTAA
CATCATTGGCAACGCTACCTTTGCCATGTTTCAGAAACAACTCTGGCGCATCGGGCTTCCCATACAATCG
ATAGATTGTCGCACCTGATTGCCCGACATTATCGCGAGCCCATTTATACCCATATAAATCAGCATCCATG
TTGGAATTTAATCGCGGCCTAGAGCAAGACGTTTCCCGTTGAATATGGCTCATAACACCCCTTGTATTAC
TGTTTATGTAAGCAGACAGTTTTATTGTTCATGACCAAAATCCCTTAACGTGAGTTTTCGTTCCACTGAG
CGTCAGACCCCGTAGAAAAGATCAAAGGATCTTCTTGAGATCCTTTTTTTCTGCGCGTAATCTGCTGCTT
GCAAACAAAAAAACCACCGCTACCAGCGGTGGTTTGTTTGCCGGATCAAGAGCTACCAACTCTTTTTCCG
AAGGTAACTGGCTTCAGCAGAGCGCAGATACCAAATACTGTCCTTCTAGTGTAGCCGTAGTTAGGCCACC
ACTTCAAGAACTCTGTAGCACCGCCTACATACCTCGCTCTGCTAATCCTGTTACCAGTGGCTGCTGCCAG
TGGCGATAAGTCGTGTCTTACCGGGTTGGACTCAAGACGATAGTTACCGGATAAGGCGCAGCGGTCGGGC
TGAACGGGGGGTTCGTGCACACAGCCCAGCTTGGAGCGAACGACCTACACCGAACTGAGATACCTACAGC
GTGAGCTATGAGAAAGCGCCACGCTTCCCGAAGGGAGAAAGGCGGACAGGTATCCGGTAAGCGGCAGGGT
CGGAACAGGAGAGCGCACGAGGGAGCTTCCAGGGGGAAACGCCTGGTATCTTTATAGTCCTGTCGGGTTT
CGCCACCTCTGACTTGAGCGTCGATTTTTGTGATGCTCGTCAGGGGGGCGGAGCCTATGGAAAAACGCCA
GCAACGCGGCCTTTTTACGGTTCCTGGCCTTTTGCTGGCCTTTTGCTCACATGTTCTTTCCTGCGTTATC
CCCTGATTCTGTGGATAACCGTATTACCGCCTTTGAGTGAGCTGATACCGCTCGCCGCAGCCGAACGACC
GAGCGCAGCGAGTCAGTGAGCGAGGAAGCGGAAGAGCGCCTGATGCGGTATTTTCTCCTTACGCATCTGT
GCGGTATTTCACACCGCAATGGTGCACTCTCAGTACAATCTGCTCTGATGCCGCATAGTTAAGCCAGTAT
ACACTCCGCTATCGCTACGTGACTGGGTCATGGCTGCGCCCCGACACCCGCCAACACCCGCTGACGCGCC
CTGACGGGCTTGTCTGCTCCCGGCATCCGCTTACAGACAAGCTGTGACCGTCTCCGGGAGCTGCATGTGT
CAGAGGTTTTCACCGTCATCACCGAAACGCGCGAGGCAGCTGCGGTAAAGCTCATCAGCGTGGTCGTGAA
GCGATTCACAGATGTCTGCCTGTTCATCCGCGTCCAGCTCGTTGAGTTTCTCCAGAAGCGTTAATGTCTG
GCTTCTGATAAAGCGGGCCATGTTAAGGGCGGTTTTTTCCTGTTTGGTCACTGATGCCTCCGTGTAAGGG
GGATTTCTGTTCATGGGGGTAATGATACCGATGAAACGAGAGAGGATGCTCACGATACGGGTTACTGATG
ATGAACATGCCCGGTTACTGGAACGTTGTGAGGGTAAACAACTGGCGGTATGGATGCGGCGGGACCAGAG
AAAAATCACTCAGGGTCAATGCCAGCGCTTCGTTAATACAGATGTAGGTGTTCCACAGGGTAGCCAGCAG
CATCCTGCGATGCAGATCCGGAACATAATGGTGCAGGGCGCTGACTTCCGCGTTTCCAGACTTTACGAAA
CACGGAAACCGAAGACCATTCATGTTGTTGCTCAGGTCGCAGACGTTTTGCAGCAGCAGTCGCTTCACGT
TCGCTCGCGTATCGGTGATTCATTCTGCTAACCAGTAAGGCAACCCCGCCAGCCTAGCCGGGTCCTCAAC
GACAGGAGCACGATCATGCGCACCCGTGGGGCCGCCATGCCGGCGATAATGGCCTGCTTCTCGCCGAAAC
GTTTGGTGGCGGGACCAGTGACGAAGGCTTGAGCGAGGGCGTGCAAGATTCCGAATACCGCAAGCGACAG
GCCGATCATCGTCGCGCTCCAGCGAAAGCGGTCCTCGCCGAAAATGACCCAGAGCGCTGCCGGCACCTGT
CCTACGAGTTGCATGATAAAGAAGACAGTCATAAGTGCGGCGACGATAGTCATGCCCCGCGCCCACCGGA
AGGAGCTGACTGGGTTGAAGGCTCTCAAGGGCATCGGTCGAGATCCCGGTGCCTAATGAGTGAGCTAACT
TACATTAATTGCGTTGCGCTCACTGCCCGCTTTCCAGTCGGGAAACCTGTCGTGCCAGCTGCATTAATGA
ATCGGCCAACGCGCGGGGAGAGGCGGTTTGCGTATTGGGCGCCAGGGTGGTTTTTCTTTTCACCAGTGAG
ACGGGCAACAGCTGATTGCCCTTCACCGCCTGGCCCTGAGAGAGTTGCAGCAAGCGGTCCACGCTGGTTT
GCCCCAGCAGGCGAAAATCCTGTTTGATGGTGGTTAACGGCGGGATATAACATGAGCTGTCTTCGGTATC
GTCGTATCCCACTACCGAGATATCCGCACCAACGCGCAGCCCGGACTCGGTAATGGCGCGCATTGCGCCC
AGCGCCATCTGATCGTTGGCAACCAGCATCGCAGTGGGAACGATGCCCTCATTCAGCATTTGCATGGTTT
GTTGAAAACCGGACATGGCACTCCAGTCGCCTTCCCGTTCCGCTATCGGCTGAATTTGATTGCGAGTGAG
ATATTTATGCCAGCCAGCCAGACGCAGACGCGCCGAGACAGAACTTAATGGGCCCGCTAACAGCGCGATT
TGCTGGTGACCCAATGCGACCAGATGCTCCACGCCCAGTCGCGTACCGTCTTCATGGGAGAAAATAATAC
TGTTGATGGGTGTCTGGTCAGAGACATCAAGAAATAACGCCGGAACATTAGTGCAGGCAGCTTCCACAGC
AATGGCATCCTGGTCATCCAGCGGATAGTTAATGATCAGCCCACTGACGCGTTGCGCGAGAAGATTGTGC
ACCGCCGCTTTACAGGCTTCGACGCCGCTTCGTTCTACCATCGACACCACCACGCTGGCACCCAGTTGAT
CGGCGCGAGATTTAATCGCCGCGACAATTTGCGACGGCGCGTGCAGGGCCAGACTGGAGGTGGCAACGCC
AATCAGCAACGACTGTTTGCCCGCCAGTTGTTGTGCCACGCGGTTGGGAATGTAATTCAGCTCCGCCATC
GCCGCTTCCACTTTTTCCCGCGTTTTCGCAGAAACGTGGCTGGCCTGGTTCACCACGCGGGAAACGGTCT
GATAAGAGACACCGGCATACTCTGCGACATCGTATAACGTTACTGGTTTCACATTCACCACCCTGAATTG
ACTCTCTTCCGGGCGCTATCATGCCATACCGCGAAAGGTTTTGCGCCATTCGATGGTGTCCGGGATCTCG
ACGCTCTCCCTTATGCGACTCCTGCATTAGGAAGCAGCCCAGTAGTAGGTTGAGGCCGTTGAGCACCGCC
GCCGCAAGGAATGGTGCATGCAAGGAGATGGCGCCCAACAGTCCCCCGGCCACGGGGCCTGCCACCATAC
CCACGCCGAAACAAGCGCTCATGAGCCCGAAGTGGCGAGCCCGATCTTCCCCATCGGTGATGTCGGCGAT
ATAGGCGCCAGCAACCGCACCTGTGGCGCCGGTGATGCC
