>Addgene plasmid #107414 | pET28a-KIRIN1 | depositor partial sequence | sequence record 202625 | KIRIN1
ATGGTGAGCAAGGGCGAGGAGCTGTTCACCGGGGTGGTGCCCATCCTGGTCGAGCTGGACGGCGACGTAA
ACGGCCACAAGTTCAGCGTGTCCGGCGAGGGCGAGGGCGATGCCACCTACGGCAAGCTGACCCTGAAGTT
CATCTGCACCACCGGCAAGCTGCCCGTGCCCTGGCCCACCCTCGTGACCACCCTGAGCTGGGGCGTGCAG
TGCTTCGCCCGCTACCCCGACCACATGAAGCAGCACGACTTCTTCAAGTCCGCCATGCCCGAAGGCTACG
TCCAGGAGCGCACCATCTTCTTCAAGGACGACGGCAACTACAAGACCCGCGCCGAGGTGAAGTTCGAGGG
CGACACCCTGGTGAACCGCATCGAGCTGAAGGGCATCGACTTCAAGGAGGACGGCAACATCCTGGGGCAC
AAGCTGGAGTACAACGCCATCCACGGCAACGTCTATATCACCGCCGACAAGCAGAAGAACGGCATCAAGG
CCAACTTCGGCCTCAACTGCAACATCGAGGACGGCAGCGTGCAGCTCGCCGACCACTACCAGCAGAACAC
CCCCATCGGCGACGGCCCCGTGCTGCTGCCCGACAACCACTACCTGAGCACCCAGTCCAAGCTGAGCAAA
GACCCCAACGAGAAGCGCGATCACATGGTCCTGCTGGAGTTCGTGACCGCGGCCGCAGGCCTGTTCAACT
TCGTGAAGGACGCCGGCGAGAAGCTGTGGGATGCCGTGACAGGCCAGCACGACAAGGACGACCAGGCCAA
GAAGGTGCAGGAACACCTGAACAAGACCGGCATCCCCGACGCCGACAAAGTGAACATCCAGATCGCCGAC
GGCAAGGCCACAGTGACAGGCGACGGACTGAGCCAGGAAGCCAAAGAAAAGATCCTGGTGGCCGTGGGCA
ACATCAGCGGAATCGCCAGCGTGGACGATCAAGTGAAAACCGCCACCCCTGCCACCGCCAGCCAGTTCTA
CACAGTGAAGTCCGGCGACACCCTGAGCGCCATCAGCAAACAGGTGTACGGCAACGCCAACCTGTACAAC
AAGATTTTCGAGGCCAACAAGCCCATGCTGAAGTCCCCCGACAAAATCTACCCCGGCCAGGTGCTGAGAA
TCCCCGAGGAACTGGAGCTCATGGGTGGGGTCCAGCTTGCAGATCACTACCAGCAGAATACTCCGATCGG
GGATGGGCCGGTTCTCCTGCCTGACAACCACTACCTGTCATACCAGTCCAAGCTGTCCAAAGATCCTAAT
GAAAAGCGGGATCACATGGTCCTGCTGGAATTTGTCACCGCCGCCGGAATCACTCTCGGAATGGACGAGC
TGTACAAAGGTGGGACCGGGGGATCTATGGTGAGCAAGGGCGAAGAATTGTTCACTGGTGTAGTCCCTAT
TTTGGTGGAACTGGATGGGGATGTCAACGGTCATAAATTCAGCGTGCGAGGGGAGGGTGAGGGGGACGCA
ACTAATGGCAAATTGACACTCAAGCTCATCTGCACAACGGGGAAACTGCCCGTGCCGTGGCCCACACTCG
TTACTACTCTAGGATATGGCCTTATGTGTTTCGCCCGCTACCCAGACCACATGAAACAACACGATTTCTT
TAAATCAGCCATGCCAGAGGGGTACGTCCAGGAGAGAACTATCTTCTTCAAGGACGATGGTAATTACAAG
ACTAGGGCCGAGGTGAAATTCGAAGGGGATACACTTGTCAACCGAATCGAGCTGAAGGGAATCGACTTTA
AGGAGGACGGAAACATACTCGGGCATAAGTTGGAATACAACTACAACAGTCACAATGTTTACATCACAGC
CGATAAGCAAAAGAACGGCATTAAGGCTAATTTTAAGATCCGTCACAACATTGAGGAT
